Addgene plasmid #16071: pEGFP-C1 beta-catenin WT
Depositing lab: Erin Schuman. Depositing organization: California Institute of Technology. Publication: Depolarization drives beta-Catenin into neuronal spines promoting changes in synaptic structure and function. Murase S, Mosser E, Schuman EM. Neuron. 2002 Jul 3. 35(1):91-105. 10.1016/S0896-6273(02)00764-X PubMed 12123611.
Backbone
  Vector backbone: pEGFP-C1
  Backbone manufacturer: Clontech
  Backbone size w/o insert (bp): 4700
  Vector type: Mammalian Expression
  Selectable markers: Neomycin (select with G418)
Growth in bacteria
  Bacterial resistance: Kanamycin, 50 μg/mL
  Growth temperature: 37°C
  Growth strain: DH5alpha
  Copy number: High Copy
Gene/Insert
  Gene/Insert name: beta-catenin
  Species: G. gallus (chicken)
  Insert size (bp): 2345
  Mutation: *
  Entrez Gene: CTNNB1 (a.k.a. CHBCAT)
  Tag / fusion protein: EGFP (N terminal on backbone)
  Cloning method: Restriction Enzyme; 5′ cloning site BspE1/BamHI (destroyed during cloning); 3′ cloning site EcoRI (not destroyed)
  Sequencing primers: 5′ EGFP-C
Terms and licenses: Academic/Nonprofit Terms; Industry Terms: Not Available to Industry
Depositor comments: *Note that this plasmid--and all of the beta-catenin plasmids associated with this paper--have L95R and S96A mutations relative to the canonical WT. Addgene believes these are polymorphisms and that our stock is representative of what was used in the associated paper. Additionally, we see G636A
How to cite: pEGFP-C1 beta-catenin WT was a gift from Erin Schuman (Addgene plasmid # 16071 ; http://n2t.net/addgene:16071 ; RRID:Addgene_16071)
