[The description below was written by a language model from this plasmid's Addgene catalogue record and pLannotate feature annotations shown in this document.]
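Description:
pEGFP-C1 beta-catenin WT is a mammalian expression plasmid built on the Clontech pEGFP-C1 backbone and carrying chicken (Gallus gallus) beta-catenin (CTNNB1) fused in frame to the C-terminus of EGFP. Expression of the EGFP–beta-catenin fusion is driven by the human cytomegalovirus immediate-early enhancer and promoter, and the transcript is terminated by the SV40 polyadenylation signal downstream of the remaining multiple cloning site. The roughly 2.3 kb insert was placed by restriction cloning, with the 5′ junction site destroyed and the 3′ EcoRI site retained. The automated annotation labels the coding sequence by its closest match to a bovine protein entry, reflecting the high conservation of beta-catenin rather than a different species of origin.

The plasmid is propagated at high copy number in E. coli through a ColE1/pUC-type origin and also carries an f1 origin for single-stranded DNA production. A single Tn5 NeoR/KanR cassette serves both hosts: a bacterial promoter drives kanamycin resistance in E. coli, while the SV40 enhancer/early promoter, paired with the HSV TK polyadenylation signal, provides G418 selection in mammalian cells.

Although designated wild type, the record notes that this clone and its sibling constructs carry L95R and S96A differences relative to the canonical sequence, considered likely polymorphisms, and a G636A change was also observed. The associated publication concerns the depolarization-driven movement of beta-catenin into neuronal dendritic spines. This fits use of the construct for live fluorescence imaging of beta-catenin localization and redistribution in transfected cells such as neurons, and as the reference for the other beta-catenin plasmids from that work.
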