Features (pLannotate 1.2.2; 15 found; start..end, strand, type, name):
    694..710     +  polyA_signal   bGH poly(A) signal (fragment): bovine growth hormone polyadenylation signal
    801..848     -  polyA_signal   HSV TK poly(A) signal: herpes simplex virus thymidine kinase polyadenylation signal (Cole and Stacy, 1985)
    907..1059    -  CDS            ble (fragment): BLE_KLEPN - Experimental evidence at protein level: Swiss-Prot protein existence level 1. Binding protein with a strong affinity to the bleomycin family of antibiotics. Binds to CL990; an antimitotic-antibiotic compound. From Klebsiella pneumoniae.
   1080..1874    -  CDS            NeoR/KanR: aminoglycoside phosphotransferase from Tn5; aph(3')-II (or nptII); confers resistance to neomycin, kanamycin, and G418 (Geneticin®)
   1909..2266    -  promoter       SV40 promoter: SV40 enhancer and early promoter
   2268..2372    -  promoter       AmpR promoter: bla
   2399..2827    +  rep_origin     f1 ori (sequence partly withheld): f1 bacteriophage origin of replication; arrow indicates direction of (+) strand synthesis
   2861..2982    -  polyA_signal   SV40 poly(A) signal: SV40 polyadenylation signal
   3005..3089    -  CDS            large T antigen (fragment): large T antigen from SV40 (simian virus 40)
   3106..3142    -  misc_feature   MCS (fragment): multiple cloning site
   3451..5793    -  CDS            CTNNB1 (sequence partly withheld): CTNB1_BOVIN - Experimental evidence at protein level: Swiss-Prot protein existence level 1. Key downstream component of the canonical Wnt signaling pathway (By similarity). In the absence of Wnt, forms a complex with AXIN1, AXIN2, APC, CSNK1A1 and GSK3B that promotes phosphorylation on N-terminal Ser and Thr residues and ubiquitination of CTNNB1 via BTRC and its subsequent degradation by the proteasome. In the presence of Wnt ligand, CTNNB1 is not ubiquitinated and accumulates in the nucleus, where it acts as a coactivator for transcription factors of the TCF/LEF family, leading to activate Wn
   5803..6519    -  CDS            EGFP: EGFP is a basic (constitutively fluorescent) green fluorescent protein published in 1996, derived from Aequorea victoria. It is reported to be a rapidly-maturing weak dimer with moderate acid sensitivity.
   6564..6767    -  promoter       CMV promoter: human cytomegalovirus (CMV) immediate early promoter
   6768..7071    -  enhancer       CMV enhancer: human cytomegalovirus immediate early enhancer
   7246..472     -  rep_origin     ori (across the origin): high-copy-number ColE1/pMB1/pBR322/pUC origin of replication
>Addgene plasmid #16071 | pEGFP-C1 beta-catenin WT | addgene full sequence | sequence record 193163 | Addgene NGS Result
GCGCTCTCCTGTTCCGACCCTGCCGCTTACCGGATACCTGTCCGCCTTTCTCCCTTCGGGAAGCGTGGCG
CTTTCTCATAGCTCACGCTGTAGGTATCTCAGTTCGGTGTAGGTCGTTCGCTCCAAGCTGGGCTGTGTGC
ACGAACCCCCCGTTCAGCCCGACCGCTGCGCCTTATCCGGTAACTATCGTCTTGAGTCCAACCCGGTAAG
ACACGACTTATCGCCACTGGCAGCAGCCACTGGTAACAGGATTAGCAGAGCGAGGTATGTAGGCGGTGCT
ACAGAGTTCTTGAAGTGGTGGCCTAACTACGGCTACACTAGAAGAACAGTATTTGGTATCTGCGCTCTGC
TGAAGCCAGTTACCTTCGGAAAAAGAGTTGGTAGCTCTTGATCCGGCAAACAAACCACCGCTGGTAGCGG
TGGTTTTTTTGTTTGCAAGCAGCAGATTACGCGCAGAAAAAAAGGATCTCAAGAAGATCCTTTGATCTTT
TCTACGGGGTCTGACGCTCAGTGGAACGAAAACTCACGTTAAGGGATTTTGGTCATGAGATTATCAAAAA
GGATCTTCACCTAGATCCTTTTAAATTAAAAATGAAGTTTTAAATCAATCTAAAGTATATATGAGTAACC
TGAGGCTATGGCAGGGCCTGCCGCCCCGACGTTGGCTGCGAGCCCTGGGCCTTCACCCGAACTTGGGGGG
TGGGGTGGGGAAAAGGAAGAAACGCGGGCGTATTGGCCCCAATGGGGTCTCGGTGGGGTATCGACAGAGT
GCCAGCCCTGGGACCGAACCCCGCGTTTATGAACAAACGACCCAACACCGTGCGTTTTATTCTGTCTTTT
TATTGCCGTCATAGCGCGGGTTCCTTCCGGTATTGTCTCCTTCCGTGTTTCAGTTAGCCTCCCCCTAGGG
TGGGCGAAGAACTCCAGCATGAGATCCCCGCGCTGGAGGATCATCCAGCCGGCGTCCCGGAAAACGATTC
CGAAGCCCAACCTTTCATAGAAGGCGGCGGTGGAATCGAAATCTCGTGATGGCAGGTTGGGCGTCGCTTG
GTCGGTCATTTCGAACCCCAGAGTCCCGCTCAGAAGAACTCGTCAAGAAGGCGATAGAAGGCGATGCGCT
GCGAATCGGGAGCGGCGATACCGTAAAGCACGAGGAAGCGGTCAGCCCATTCGCCGCCAAGCTCTTCAGC
AATATCACGGGTAGCCAACGCTATGTCCTGATAGCGGTCCGCCACACCCAGCCGGCCACAGTCGATGAAT
CCAGAAAAGCGGCCATTTTCCACCATGATATTCGGCAAGCAGGCATCGCCATGGGTCACGACGAGATCCT
CGCCGTCGGGCATGCTCGCCTTGAGCCTGGCGAACAGTTCGGCTGGCGCGAGCCCCTGATGCTCTTCGTC
CAGATCATCCTGATCGACAAGACCGGCTTCCATCCGAGTACGTGCTCGCTCGATGCGATGTTTCGCTTGG
TGGTCGAATGGGCAGGTAGCCGGATCAAGCGTATGCAGCCGCCGCATTGCATCAGCCATGATGGATACTT
TCTCGGCAGGAGCAAGGTGAGATGACAGGAGATCCTGCCCCGGCACTTCGCCCAATAGCAGCCAGTCCCT
TCCCGCTTCAGTGACAACGTCGAGCACAGCTGCGCAAGGAACGCCCGTCGTGGCCAGCCACGATAGCCGC
GCTGCCTCGTCTTGCAGTTCATTCAGGGCACCGGACAGGTCGGTCTTGACAAAAAGAACCGGGCGCCCCT
GCGCTGACAGCCGGAACACGGCGGCATCAGAGCAGCCGATTGTCTGTTGTGCCCAGTCATAGCCGAATAG
CCTCTCCACCCAAGCGGCCGGAGAACCTGCGTGCAATCCATCTTGTTCAATCATGCGAAACGATCCTCAT
CCTGTCTCTTGATCGATCTTTGCAAAAGCCTAGGCCTCCAAAAAAGCCTCCTCACTACTTCTGGAATAGC
TCAGAGGCCGAGGCGGCCTCGGCCTCTGCATAAATAAAAAAAATTAGTCAGCCATGGGGCGGAGAATGGG
CGGAACTGGGCGGAGTTAGGGGCGGGATGGGCGGAGTTAGGGGCGGGACTATGGTTGCTGACTAATTGAG
ATGCATGCTTTGCATACTTCTGCCTGCTGGGGAGCCTGGGGACTTTCCACACCTGGTTGCTGACTAATTG
AGATGCATGCTTTGCATACTTCTGCCTGCTGGGGAGCCTGGGGACTTTCCACACCCTAACTGACACACAT
TCCACAGCTGGTTCTTTCCGCCTCAGGACTCTTCCTTTTTCAATATTATTGAAGCATTTATCAGGGTTAT
TGTCTCATGAGCGGATACATATTTGAATGTATTTAGAAAAATAAACAAATAGGGGTTCCGCGCACATTTC
CCCGAAAAGTGCCACCTG
[124 nt withheld, positions 2399-2522]
C
[91 nt withheld, positions 2524-2614]
A
[49 nt withheld, positions 2616-2664]
CCTTTGACGTTGGAGTCCACGTTCTTT
[37 nt withheld, positions 2692-2728]
ACCCTATCTCGGTCTATTCTTTTGATTTATAAGGGATTTTGCCGATTTCGGCCTATTGGTTAAAAAATGA
GCTGATTTAACAAAAATTTAACGCGAATTTTAACAAAATATTAACGCTTACAATTTACGCGTTAAGATAC
ATTGATGAGTTTGGACAAACCACAACTAGAATGCAGTGAAAAAAATGCTTTATTTGTGAAATTTGTGATG
CTATTGCTTTATTTGTAACCATTATAAGCTGCAATAAACAAGTTAACAACAACAATTGCATTCATTTTAT
GTTTCAGGTTCAGGGGGAGGTGTGGGAGGTTTTTTAAAGCAAGTAAAACCTCTACAAATGTGGTATGGCT
GATTATGATCAGTTATCTAGATCCGGTGGATCCCGGGCCCGCGGTACCGTCGACTGCAGAATTCCGACAG
AGATTTAAAAAAAATAATAAATTTTTAACAAGCAAGGCTAGGGTTTGATAAATTCCATCTTGCAATTCAT
TCTTGTGCATTCCTCGTTTCTTGAATCACTCCCAAAATCCATTTGTATTATTACTCCTCGACCAAAAAGG
ACCAGAACAAAAAGTTTACTTCAATTGTTCCCATAGGAAACTCAGCTTGGTTAGTGTGTCAGGCACTTTC
TGAAATACTAGCCCACCCCTCGAGCCCTCTCAGCAACTCTACAGGCCAATCAATGCAAGTTCATTCAGAT
GATACAGCTAAAGGATGATTTACAGGTCAGTATCGAACCAGGCCAACTGATTACTGTCACCTGGAGGCAG
CCCATCCATAAGGTCCTGGGCATGGCCAAGATCTGGCAGACCATCAACTGGGTAGTCAGCACCAGGGTGG
TGGCCACCCATTTCATGTTCCATCATAGGGTCCATACCCAAGGCATCCTGACCGTATCCGCCAGAGTGGA
AAGAACGGTAGCTAGGATCATCTGGGCGGTATCCAAGAGGTTCTCCCTGGGCACCAATGTCAAGTCCAAG
ATCCGCTGTCTCGTTCCAAGCCATTGGCTCAGTCCGGAACAGAGAGCTTGTCAGTTCAACTGAAAGTCGC
TT
[1614 nt withheld, positions 3781-5394]
TTTTAGCATCTGGGATGGCTCAGCCAGGCGCTGCACATTAGTTGGATGGGCAGCATCAAATTGTGTGGAT
GGGATTTGCATTCCTTCATCCAGTGTTTCGGGGAACATAGCTGCACGCACTCTCTGAGCTCTAGTCATTG
CATATTGACCATCAATATCAGCAACTTGCTCCTGGGTAAAGGACTGAGAGAACCCTTGCTCCCACTCATA
CAGGACTTGCGTTGTGTCCACATCTTCCTCTTCAGGATTTCCTTTGCCACTCAAAGAGGGAGCAGTTGTC
GTGGCACCGGAATGGATACCAGAGTCCAGATATGACTGCTGCTGCCAATGACTGACTGCAGCTTTTCTGT
CTGGCTCCATGGCCATATCCAACTCCATCAAGTCAGCTTGGGTTGCCAGGATCCCGGACTTGTACAGCTC
GTCCATGCCGAGAGTGATCCCGGCGGCGGTCACGAACTCCAGCAGGACCATGTGATCGCGCTTCTCGTTG
GGGTCTTTGCTCAGGGCGGACTGGGTGCTCAGGTAGTGGTTGTCGGGCAGCAGCACGGGGCCGTCGCCGA
TGGGGGTGTTCTGCTGGTAGTGGTCGGCGAGCTGCACGCTGCCGTCCTCGATGTTGTGGCGGATCTTGAA
GTTCACCTTGATGCCGTTCTTCTGCTTGTCGGCCATGATATAGACGTTGTGGCTGTTGTAGTTGTACTCC
AGCTTGTGCCCCAGGATGTTGCCGTCCTCCTTGAAGTCGATGCCCTTCAGCTCGATGCGGTTCACCAGGG
TGTCGCCCTCGAACTTCACCTCGGCGCGGGTCTTGTAGTTGCCGTCGTCCTTGAAGAAGATGGTGCGCTC
CTGGACGTAGCCTTCGGGCATGGCGGACTTGAAGAAGTCGTGCTGCTTCATGTGGTCGGGGTAGCGGCTG
AAGCACTGCACGCCGTAGGTCAGGGTGGTCACGAGGGTGGGCCAGGGCACGGGCAGCTTGCCGGTGGTGC
AGATGAACTTCAGGGTCAGCTTGCCGTAGGTGGCATCGCCCTCGCCCTCGCCGGACACGCTGAACTTGTG
GCCGTTTACGTCGCCGTCCAGCTCGACCAGGATGGGCACCACCCCGGTGAACAGCTCCTCGCCCTTGCTC
ACCATGGTGGCGACCGGTAGCGCTAGCGGATCTGACGGTTCACTAAACCAGCTCTGCTTATATAGACCTC
CCACCGTACACGCCTACCGCCCATTTGCGTCAATGGGGCGGAGTTGTTACGACATTTTGGAAAGTCCCGT
TGATTTTGGTGCCAAAACAAACTCCCATTGACGTCAATGGGGTGGAGACTTGGAAATCCCCGTGAGTCAA
ACCGCTATCCACGCCCATTGATGTACTGCCAAAACCGCATCACCATGGTAATAGCGATGACTAATACGTA
GATGTACTGCCAAGTAGGAAAGTCCCATAAGGTCATGTACTGGGCATAATGCCAGGCGGGCCATTTACCG
TCATTGACGTCAATAGGGGGCGTACTTGGCATATGATACACTTGATGTACTGCCAAGTGGGCAGTTTACC
GTAAATACTCCACCCATTGACGTCAATGGAAAGTCCCTATTGGCGTTACTATGGGAACATACGTCATTAT
TGACGTCAATGGGCGGGGGTCGTTGGGCGGTCAGCCAGGCGGGCCATTTACCGTAAGTTATGTAACGCGG
AACTCCATATATGGGCTATGAACTAATGACCCCGTAATTGATTACTATTAATAACTAATGCATGGCGGTA
ATACGGTTATCCACAGAATCAGGGGATAACGCAGGAAAGAACATGTGAGCAAAAGGCCAGCAAAAGGCCA
GGAACCGTAAAAAGGCCGCGTTGCTGGCGTTTTTCCATAGGCTCCGCCCCCCTGACGAGCATCACAAAAA
TCGACGCTCAAGTCAGAGGTGGCGAAACCCGACAGGACTATAAAGATACCAGGCGTTTCCCCCTGGAAGC
TCCCTCGT
