>Addgene plasmid #16071 | pEGFP-C1 beta-catenin WT | addgene partial sequence | sequence record 72759 | SV40pA-R 5'-GAAATTTGTGATGCTATTGC-3'
TTATAAGCTGCAATAAACAAGTTAACAACAACAATTGCATTCATTTTATGTTTCAGGTTCAGGGGGAGGT
GTGGGAGGTTTTTTAAAGCAAGTAAAACCTCTACAAATGTGGTATGGCTGATTATGATCAGTTATCTAGA
TCCGGTGGATCCCGGGCCCGCGGTACCGTCGACTGCAGAATTCCGACAGAGATTTAAAAAAAATAATAAA
TTTTTAACAAGCAAGGCTAGGGTTTGATAAATTCCATCTTGCAATTCATTCTTGTGCATTCCTCGTTTCT
TGAATCACTCCCAAAATCCATTTGTATTATTACTCCTCGACCAAAAAGGACCAGAACAAAAAGTTTACTT
CAATTGTTCCCATAGGAAACTCAGCTTGGTTAGTGTGTCAGGCACTTTCTGAAATACTAGCCCACCCCTC
GAGCCCTCTCAGCAACTCTACAGGCCAATCAATGCAAGTTCATTCAGATGATACAGCTAAAGGATGATTT
ACAGGTCAGTATCGAACCAGGCCAACTGATTACTGTCACCTGGAGGCAGCCCATCCATAAGGTCCTGGGC
ATGGCCAAGATCTGGCAGACCATCAACTGGGTAGTCAGCACCAGGGTGGTGGCCACCCATTTCATGTTCC
ATCATAGGGTCCATACCCAAGGCATCCTGACCGTATCCGCCAGAGTGGAAAGAACGGTAGCTAGGATCAT
CTGGGCGGTATCCAAGAGGTTCTCCCTGGGCACCAATGTCAAGTCCAAGATCCGCTGTCTCGTTCCAAGC
CATTGGCTCAGTCCGGAACAGAGAGCTTGTCAGTTCAACTGAAAGTCGCTT
[241 nt withheld, positions 822-1062]
