>Addgene plasmid #16071 | pEGFP-C1 beta-catenin WT | addgene partial sequence | sequence record 72760 | EGFP_C
CTCTCGGCATGGACGAGCTGTACAAGTCCGGGATCCTGGCAACCCAAGCTGACTTGATGGAGTTGGATAT
GGCCATGGAGCCAGACAGAAAAGCTGCAGTCAGTCATTGGCAGCAGCAGTCATATCTGGACTCTGGTATC
CATTCCGGTGCCACGACAACTGCTCCCTCTTTGAGTGGCAAAGGAAATCCTGAAGAGGAAGATGTGGACA
CAACGCAAGTCCTGTATGAGTGGGAGCAAGGGTTCTCTCAGTCCTTTACCCAGGAGCAAGTTGCTGATAT
TGATGGTCAATATGCAATGACTAGAGCTCAGAGAGTGCGTGCAGCTATGTTCCCCGAAACACTGGATGAA
GGAATGCAAATCCCATCCACACAATTTGATGCTGCCCATCCAACTAATGTGCAGCGCCTGGCTGAGCCAT
CCCAGATGCTAAAA
[602 nt withheld, positions 435-1036]
